>Addgene plasmid #218004 | pMBS-849 | addgene full sequence | sequence record 434504 | Addgene NGS Result
GCCTTTTTACGGTTCCTGGCCTTTTGCTGGCCTTTTGCTCACATGTTCTTTCCTGCGTTATCCCCTGATT
CTGTGGATAACCGTATTACCGCCTTTGAGTGAGCTGATACCGCTCGCCGCAGCCGAACGACCGAGCGCAG
CGAGTCAGTGAGCGAGGAAGCGGAAGAGCGCCCAATACGCAAACCGCCTCTCCCCGCGCGTTGGCCGATT
CATTAATCACTCTGTGGTCTCAAATGCACCATCACCACCATCATCACCATGGCAGCGGCAGCGGCCTGGA
GGTGCTGTTCCAGGGCCCAGGTTGAGACCACGAAGTGGCTCTTCAGTGGACGAAAGGGCCTCGTGATACG
CCTATTTTTATAGGTTAATGTCATGATAATAATGGTTTCTTAGACGTCAGGTGGCACTTTTCGGGGAAAT
GTGCGCGGAACCCCTATTTGTTTATTTTTCTAAATACATTCAAATATGTATCCGCTCATGAGACAATAAC
CCTGATAAATGCTTCAATAATATTGAAAAAGGAAGAGTATGCGCTCACGCAACTGGTCCAGAACCTTGAC
CGAACGCAGCGGTGGTAACGGCGCAGTGGCGGTTTTCATGGCTTGTTATGACTGTTTTTTTTTGGGGTAC
AGTCTATGCCTCGGGCATCCAAGCAGCAAGCGCGTTACGCCGTGGGTCGATGTTTGATGTTATGGAGCAG
CAACGATGTTACGCAGCAGGGCAGTCGCCCTAAAACAAAGTTAAACATCATGAGGGAAGCGGTGATCGCC
GAAGTATCGACTCAACTATCAGAGGTAGTTGGCGTCATCGAGCGCCATCTCGAACCGACGTTGCTGGCCG
TACATTTGTACGGCTCCGCAGTGGATGGCGGCCTGAAGCCACACAGCGATATTGATTTGCTGGTTACGGT
GACCGTAAGGCTTGATGAAACAACGCGGCGAGCTTTGATCAACGACCTTTTGGAAACTTCGGCTTCCCCT
GGAGAGAGCGAGATTCTCCGCGCTGTAGAAGTCACCATTGTTGTGCACGACGACATCATTCCGTGGCGTT
ATCCAGCTAAGCGCGAACTGCAATTTGGAGAATGGCAGCGCAATGACATTCTTGCAGGTATCTTCGAGCC
AGCCACGATCGACATTGATCTGGCTATCTTGCTGACAAAAGCAAGAGAACATAGCGTTGCCTTGGTAGGT
CCAGCGGCGGAGGAACTCTTTGATCCGGTTCCTGAACAGGATCTATTTGAGGCGCTAAATGAAACCTTAA
CGCTATGGAACTCGCCGCCCGACTGGGCTGGCGATGAGCGAAATGTAGTGCTTACGTTGTCCCGCATTTG
GTACAGCGCAGTAACCGGCAAAATCGCGCCGAAGGATGTCGCTGCCGACTGGGCAATGGAGCGCCTGCCG
GCCCAGTATCAGCCCGTCATACTTGAAGCTAGACAGGCTTATCTTGGACAAGAAGAAGATCGCTTGGCCT
CGCGCGCAGATCAGTTGGAAGAATTTGTCCATTACGTAAAAGGCGAGATCACCAAGGTAGTCGGCAAATA
ACTGTCAGACCAAGTTTACTCATATATACTTTAGATTGATTTAAAACTTCATTTTTAATTTAAAAGGATC
TAGGTGAAGATCCTTTTTGATAATCTCATGACCAAAATCCCTTAACGTGAGTTTTCGTTCCACTGAGCGT
CAGACCCCGTAGAAAAGATCAAAGGATCTTCTTGAGATCCTTTTTTTCTGCGCGTAATCTGCTGCTTGCA
AACAAAAAAACCACCGCTACCAGCGGTGGTTTGTTTGCCGGATCAAGAGCTACCAACTCTTTTTCCGAAG
GTAACTGGCTTCAGCAGAGCGCAGATACCAAATACTGTTCTTCTAGTGTAGCCGTAGTTAGGCCACCACT
TCAAGAACTCTGTAGCACCGCCTACATACCTCGCTCTGCTAATCCTGTTACCAGTGGCTGCTGCCAGTGG
CGATAAGTCGTGTCTTACCGGGTTGGACTCAAGACGATAGTTACCGGATAAGGCGCAGCGGTCGGGCTGA
ACGGGGGGTTCGTGCACACAGCCCAGCTTGGAGCGAACGACCTACACCGAACTGAGATACCTACAGCGTG
AGCTATGAGAAAGCGCCACGCTTCCCGAAGGGAGAAAGGCGGACAGGTATCCGGTAAGCGGCAGGGTCGG
AACAGGAGAGCGCACGAGGGAGCTTCCAGGGGGAAACGCCTGGTATCTTTATAGTCCTGTCGGGTTTCGC
CACCTCTGACTTGAGCGTCGATTTTTGTGATGCTCGTCAGGGGGGCGGAGCCTATGGAAAAACGCCAGCA
ACGCG
Features (pLannotate 1.2.2; 7 found; start..end, strand, type, name):
     33..166     +  rep_origin     RSF ori (fragment): Plasmids containing the RSF 1030 origin of replication can be propagated in E. coli cells that contain additional plasmids with compatible origins.
    168..217     +  CDS            lacI (fragment): lac repressor; lacI; The lac repressor binds to the lac operator to inhibit transcription in E. coli. This inhibition can be relieved by adding lactose or isopropyl-β-D-thiogalactopyranoside (IPTG).
    424..528     +  promoter       AmpR promoter: bla
    519..599     -  CDS            int (fragment): INT2_ECOLX - Protein inferred from homology: Swiss-Prot protein existence level 3. Putative integrase believed to be involved in the insertion of antibiotic resistance genes into plasmids and transposons. From Escherichia coli.
    687..743     +  CDS            GmR (fragment): gentamycin acetyltransferase; aacC1; confers resistance to gentamycin
    750..1538    +  CDS            aadA: S3AD_ECOLX - Experimental evidence at protein level: Swiss-Prot protein existence level 1. Mediates bacterial resistance to the antibiotics streptomycin and spectinomycin. From Escherichia coli.
   1712..2300    +  rep_origin     ori: high-copy-number ColE1/pMB1/pBR322/pUC origin of replication
