[The description below was written by a language model from this plasmid's Addgene catalogue record and pLannotate feature annotations shown in this document.]
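Description:
pMBS-849 is a Level 0 Modular Cloning (MoClo) part plasmid built in the pICH41258 acceptor backbone. It belongs to a Golden Gate toolkit developed for producing recombinant proteins in Leishmania tarentolae. It is a small storage and donor vector of about 2.3 kb rather than an expression construct. It is maintained in E. coli at high copy through a ColE1/pUC-type origin and selected with spectinomycin through the aadA aminoglycoside adenylyltransferase gene, which appears to be driven by the annotated AmpR (bla) promoter lying upstream. The other annotations are short fragments matching an RSF origin, lacI, an integrase and a gentamicin acetyltransferase. These are most likely backbone remnants or partial homology matches, for example sequence flanking the aadA cassette, and are not functional elements.

The payload is a synthetic insert of roughly 70 bp encoding an eight-histidine tag followed at its C-terminal end by a PreScission protease recognition site. The automated feature table did not annotate this short insert, so its exact position in the sequence is not shown in the record. The part is assigned to MoClo position B3 and can be released by BsaI digestion, which leaves defined overhangs for ordered one-pot assembly with promoter, coding sequence and terminator parts into a higher-level transcription unit. With the cleavage site downstream of the tag, the module suits placement ahead of a protein of interest. The fusion can then be captured by immobilised metal affinity chromatography and the His tag removed by protease cleavage. The part carries no promoter or terminator for the tag itself; those are supplied by other toolkit modules.
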