Addgene plasmid #218004: pMBS-849
Purpose: 8xHis-tag fused to PreScission Protease cleavage site for protein purification and cleavage
Depositing lab: Michael Schroda. Depositing organization: Rheinland-Pfälzische Technische Universität Kaiserslautern. Publication: A Modular Cloning Toolkit for the production of recombinant proteins in Leishmania tarentolae. Hieronimus K, Donauer T, Klein J, Hinkel B, Spanle JV, Probst A, Niemeyer J, Kibrom S, Kiefer AM, Schneider L, Husemann B, Bischoff E, Mohring S, Bayer N, Klein D, Engels A, Ziehmer BG, Stiebeta J, Moroka P, Schroda M, Deponte M. Microb Cell. 2024 Apr 30;11:128-142. doi: 10.15698/mic2024.04.821. eCollection 2024. PubMed 38799406.
Backbone
  Vector backbone: pICH41258
  Backbone manufacturer: Sylvestre Marillonnet (Addgene plasmid #47987)
  Backbone size w/o insert (bp): 2845
  Total vector size (bp): 2313
  Vector type: Synthetic Biology
Growth in bacteria
  Bacterial resistance: Spectinomycin, 50 μg/mL
  Growth temperature: 37°C
  Growth strain: DH5alpha
  Copy number: High Copy
Gene/Insert
  Gene/Insert name: 8xHis-tag (alt name: Polyhistidine-tag)
  Species: Synthetic
  Insert size (bp): 70
  Tag / fusion protein: PreScission protease cleavage site (C terminal on insert)
  Cloning method: Golden Gate
  Sequencing primers: 5′ CAATACGCAAACCGCCTCTCC; 3′ AATAGGCGTATCACGAGGC
Terms and licenses: Academic/Nonprofit Terms; Industry Terms: Not Available to Industry
Depositor comments: Level 0 MoClo Part Position B3, insert can be released via BsaI digest
How to cite: pMBS-849 was a gift from Michael Schroda (Addgene plasmid # 218004 ; http://n2t.net/addgene:218004 ; RRID:Addgene_218004)
